>Addgene plasmid #107691 | pJJB296 | addgene full sequence | sequence record 210897 | Addgene NGS Result
GTCCTCTTAGGCGGTCCGATTAGCGACATAGTCATCAATGCCTTGACGGCAAAATCCCTTAACGTGAGTT
TTCGTTCCACTGAGCGTCAGACCCCGTAGAAAAGATCAAAGGATCTTCTTGAGATCCTTTTTTTCTGCGC
GTAATCTGCTGCTTGCAAACAAAAAAACCACCGCTACCAGCGGTGGTTTGTTTGCCGGATCAAGAGCTAC
TAACTCTTTTTCCGAAGGTAACTGGCTTCAGCAGAGCGCAGATACCAAATACTGTTCTTCTAGTGTAGCC
GTAGTTAGGCCACCACTTCAAGAACTCTGTAGCACCGCCTACATACCTCGCTCTGCTAATCCTGTTACCA
GTGGCTGCTGCCAGTGGCGATAAGTCGTGTCTTACCGGGTTGGACTCAAGACGATAGTTACCGGATAAGG
CGCAGCGGTCGGGCTGAACGGGGGGTTCGTGCTCACAGCCCAGCTTGGAGCGAACGACCTACACCGAACT
GAGATACCTACAGCGTGAGCTATGAGAAAGCGCCACGCTTCCCGAAGGGAGAAAGGCGGACAGGTATCCG
GTAAGCGGCAGGGTCGGAACAGGAGAGCGCACGAGGGAGCTTCCAGGGGGAAACGCCTGGTATCTTTATA
GTCCTGTCGGGTTTCGCCACCTCTGACTTGAGCGTCGATTTTTGTGATGCTCGTCAGGGGGGCGGAGCCT
ATGGAAAAACGCCAGCAACGCGGCCTTTTTACGGTTCCTGGCCTTTTGCTGGCCTTTTGCTCACATGTTC
TTTCCTGCGTTATCCCCTGATTCTGTGGATAACCGTATTACCGCCTTTGAGTGAGCTGATACCGCTCGCC
GCAGCCGAACGACCGAGCGCAGCGAGTCAGTGAGCGAGGAAGCGGAAGAGCGCCCACCTGCTCATGATCG
GCGCGCCAGATTTGCCTTTTCAATTTCAGAAAGAATGCTAACCCACAGATGGTTAGAGAGGCTTACGCAG
CAGGTATCATCAAGACGATCTACCCGAGCAATAATCTCCAGGAAATCAAATACCTTCCCAAGAAGGTTAA
AGATGCAGTCAAAAGATTCAGGACTAACTGCATCAAGAACACAGAGAAAGATATATTTCTCAAGATCAGA
AGTACTATTCCAGTATGGACGATTCAAGGCTTGCTTCACAAACCAAGGCAAGTAATAGAGATTGGAGTCT
CTAAAAAGGTAGTTCCCACTGAATCAAAGGCCATGGAGTCAAAGATTCAAATAGAGGACCTAACAGAACT
CGCCGTAAAGACTGGCGAACAGTTCATACAGAGTCTCTTACGACTCAATGACAAGAAGAAAATCTTCGTC
AACATGGTGGAGCACGACACACTTGTCTACTCCAAAAATATCAAAGATACAGTCTCAGAAGACCAAAGGG
CAATTGAGACTTTTCAACAAAGGGTAATATCCGGAAACCTCCTCGGATTCCATTGCCCAGCTATCTGTCA
CTTTATTGTGAAGATAGTGGAAAAGGAAGGTGGCTCCTACAAATGCCATCATTGCGATAAAGGAAAGGCC
ATCGTTGAAGATGCCTCTGCCGACAGTGGTCCCAAAGATGGACCCCCACCCACGAGGAGCATCGTGGAAA
AAGAAGACGTTCCAACCACGTCTTCAAAGCAAGTGGATTGATGTGATATCTCCACTGACGTAAGGGATGA
CGCACAATCCCACTATCCTTCGCAAGACCCTTCCTCTATATAAGGAAGTTCATTTCATTTGGAGAGAACA
CGGGGGACTCCCGACATGGGATCCATGAAAGTGACCAAGGTCGACGGCATCAGCCACAAGAAGTACATCG
AAGAGGGCAAGCTCGTGAAGTCCACCAGCGAGGAAAACCGGACCAGCGAGAGACTGAGCGAGCTGCTGAG
CATCCGGCTGGACATCTACATCAAGAACCCCGACAACGCCTCCGAGGAAGAGAACCGGATCAGAAGAGAG
AACCTGAAGAAGTTCTTTAGCAACAAGGTGCTGCACCTGAAGGACAGCGTGCTGTATCTGAAGAACCGGA
AAGAAAAGAACGCCGTGCAGGACAAGAACTATAGCGAAGAGGACATCAGCGAGTACGACCTGAAAAACAA
GAACAGCTTCTCCGTGCTGAAGAAGATCCTGCTGAACGAGGACGTGAACTCTGAGGAACTGGAAATCTTT
CGGAAGGACGTGGAAGCCAAGCTGAACAAGATCAACAGCCTGAAGTACAGCTTCGAAGAGAACAAGGCCA
ACTACCAGAAGATCAACGAGAACAACGTGGAAAAAGTGGGCGGCAAGAGCAAGCGGAACATCATCTACGA
CTACTACAGAGAGAGCGCCAAGCGCAACGACTACATCAACAACGTGCAGGAAGCCTTCGACAAGCTGTAT
AAGAAAGAGGATATCGAGAAACTGTTTTTCCTGATCGAGAACAGCAAGAAGCACGAGAAGTACAAGATCC
GCGAGTACTATCACAAGATCATCGGCCGGAAGAACGACAAAGAGAACTTCGCCAAGATTATCTACGAAGA
GATCCAGAACGTGAACAACATCAAAGAGCTGATTGAGAAGATCCCCGACATGTCTGAGCTGAAGAAAAGC
CAGGTGTTCTACAAGTACTACCTGGACAAAGAGGAACTGAACGACAAGAATATTAAGTACGCCTTCTGCC
ACTTCGTGGAAATCGAGATGTCCCAGCTGCTGAAAAACTACGTGTACAAGCGGCTGAGCAACATCAGCAA
CGATAAGATCAAGCGGATCTTCGAGTACCAGAATCTGAAAAAGCTGATCGAAAACAAACTGCTGAACAAG
CTGGACACCTACGTGCGGAACTGCGGCAAGTACAACTACTATCTGCAAGTGGGCGAGATCGCCACCTCCG
ACTTTATCGCCCGGAACCGGCAGAACGAGGCCTTCCTGAGAAACATCATCGGCGTGTCCAGCGTGGCCTA
CTTCAGCCTGAGGAACATCCTGGAAACCGAGAACGAGAACGGTATCACCGGCCGGATGCGGGGCAAGACC
GTGAAGAACAACAAGGGCGAAGAGAAATACGTGTCCGGCGAGGTGGACAAGATCTACAATGAGAACAAGC
AGAACGAAGTGAAAGAAAATCTGAAGATGTTCTACAGCTACGACTTCAACATGGACAACAAGAACGAGAT
CGAGGACTTCTTCGCCAACATCGACGAGGCCATCAGCAGCATCAGACACGGCATCGTGCACTTCAACCTG
GAACTGGAAGGCAAGGACATCTTCGCCTTCAAGAATATCGCCCCCAGCGAGATCTCCAAGAAGATGTTTC
AGAACGAAATCAACGAAAAGAAGCTGAAGCTGAAAATCTTCAAGCAGCTGAACAGCGCCAACGTGTTCAA
CTACTACGAGAAGGATGTGATCATCAAGTACCTGAAGAATACCAAGTTCAACTTCGTGAACAAAAACATC
CCCTTCGTGCCCAGCTTCACCAAGCTGTACAACAAGATTGAGGACCTGCGGAATACCCTGAAGTTTTTTT
GGAGCGTGCCCAAGGACAAAGAAGAGAAGGACGCCCAGATCTACCTGCTGAAGAATATCTACTACGGCGA
GTTCCTGAACAAGTTCGTGAAAAACTCCAAGGTGTTCTTTAAGATCACCAATGAAGTGATCAAGATTAAC
AAGCAGCGGAACCAGAAAACCGGCCACTACAAGTATCAGAAGTTCGAGAACATCGAGAAAACCGTGCCCG
TGGAATACCTGGCCATCATCCAGAGCAGAGAGATGATCAACAACCAGGACAAAGAGGAAAAGAATACCTA
CATCGACTTTATTCAGCAGATTTTCCTGAAGGGCTTCATCGACTACCTGAACAAGAACAATCTGAAGTAT
ATCGAGAGCAACAACAACAATGACAACAACGACATCTTCTCCAAGATCAAGATCAAAAAGGATAACAAAG
AGAAGTACGACAAGATCCTGAAGAACTATGAGAAGCACAATCGGAACAAAGAAATCCCTCACGAGATCAA
TGAGTTCGTGCGCGAGATCAAGCTGGGGAAGATTCTGAAGTACACCGAGAATCTGAACATGTTTTACCTG
ATCCTGAAGCTGCTGAACCACAAAGAGCTGACCAACCTGAAGGGCAGCCTGGAAAAGTACCAGTCCGCCA
ACAAAGAAGAAACCTTCAGCGACGAGTTGGAACTGATCAACCTGCTGAACCTGGACAACAACAGAGTGAC
CGAGGACTTCGAGCTGGAAGCCAACGAGATCGGCAAGTTCCTGGACTTCAACGAAAACAAAATCAAGGAC
CGGAAAGAGCTGAAAAAGTTCGACACCAACAAGATCTATTTCGACGGCGAGAACATCATCAAGCACCGGG
CCTTCTACAATATCAAGAAATACGGCATGCTGAATCTGCTGGAAAAGATCGCCGATAAGGCCAAGTATAA
GATCAGCCTGAAAGAACTGAAAGAGTACAGCAACAAGAAGAATGAGATTGAAAAGAACTACACCATGCAG
CAGAACCTGCACCGGAAGTACGCCAGACCCAAGAAGGACGAAAAGTTCAACGACGAGGACTACAAAGAGT
ATGAGAAGGCCATCGGCAACATCCAGAAGTACACCCACCTGAAGAACAAGGTGGAATTCAATGAGCTGAA
CCTGCTGCAGGGCCTGCTGCTGAAGATCCTGCACCGGCTCGTGGGCTACACCAGCATCTGGGAGCGGGAC
CTGAGATTCCGGCTGAAGGGCGAGTTTCCCGAGAACCACTACATCGAGGAAATTTTCAATTTCGACAACT
CCAAGAATGTGAAGTACAAAAGCGGCCAGATCGTGGAAAAGTATATCAACTTCTACAAAGAACTGTACAA
GGACAATGTGGAAAAGCGGAGCATCTACTCCGACAAGAAAGTGAAGAAACTGAAGCAGGAAAAAAAGGAC
CTGTACATCCGGAACTACATTGCCCACTTCAACTACATCCCCCACGCCGAGATTAGCCTGCTGGAAGTGC
TGGAAAACCTGCGGAAGCTGCTGTCCTACGACCGGAAGCTGAAGAACGCCATCATGAAGTCCATCGTGGA
CATTCTGAAAGAATACGGCTTCGTGGCCACCTTCAAGATCGGCGCTGACAAGAAGATCGAAATCCAGACC
CTGGAATCAGAGAAGATCGTGCACCTGAAGAATCTGAAGAAAAAGAAACTGATGACCGACCGGAACAGCG
AGGAACTGTGCGAACTCGTGAAAGTCATGTTCGAGTACAAGGCCCTGGAATGACGACGATATGAAGATGA
AGATGAAATATTTGGTGTGTCAAATAAAAAGCTTGTGTGCTTAAGTTTGTGTTTTTTTCTTGGCTTGTTG
TGTTATGAATTTGTGGCTTTTTCTAATATTAAATGAATGTAAGATCACATTATAATGAATAAACAAATGT
TTCTATAATCCATTGTGAATGTTTTGTTGGATCTCTTCTGCAGCATATAACTACTGTATGTGCTATGGTA
TGGACTATGGAATATGATTAAAGATAAGCCAGAGCTCTGGTGACGGACGTGGGCAGGTGTGATGAAAAGC
CTTAGGGTCAGGTGGCACTTTTCGGGGAAATGTGCGATGAACCCCTATTTGTTTATTTTTCTAAATACAT
TCAAATATGTATCCGCTAATGAGACAATAACCCTGATAAATGCTTCAATTATATTGAAAAAGGAAGAGTA
TGAGTATCCAACATTTCCGTGTCGCCCTTATTCCCTTTTTTGCGGCCTTCTGCCTTCCTGTTTTTGCTCA
CCCAGAAACGCTGGTGAAAGTAAAAGATGCTGAAGATCAGTTGGGTGCCCGAGTGGGTTACATTGAACTG
GATCTCAACAGCGGCAAAATCTTAGAGAGTTTTCGCCCCGAAGAACGCTTCCCAATGATGAGCACTTTCA
AAGTTCTGCTATGTGGCGCGGTGTTATCCCGTATTGATGCTGGGCAAGAGCAACTCGGTCGCCGCATACA
CTATTCTCAGAATGACTTGGTTGAGTATTCACCAGTCACAGAAAAGCATCTTACGGATGGCATGACAGTA
AGAGAATTATGTAGTGCTGCCATAACCATGAGTGATAACACTGCGGCCAACTTACTTCTGACAACGATTG
GAGGACCGAAGGAGCTAACCGCTTTTTTGCACAACATGGGGGATCATGTAACTCGCCTTGATCGTTGGGA
ACCGGAGCTGAATGAAGCCATACCAAACGACGAGCGTGACACCACGATGCCTGTAGCAATGGCAACAACT
CTCCGCAAACTATTAACTGGCGAACTACTTACTCTTGCTTCACGCCAGCAACTCATTGACTGGATGGAGG
CGGACAAAGTTGCAGGACCACTTCTGCGCTCGGCACTTCCGGCTGGCTGGTTTATTGCTGATAAATCTGG
AGCCGGTGAGCGTGGGTCTCGCGGTATCATTGCAGCACTGGGGCCAGATGGTAAGCCCTCCCGTATCGTA
GTTATCTACACGACGGGGAGTCAGGCAACTATGGATGAACGAAATAGACAGATCGCTGAGATAGGTGCCT
CACTGATTAAGCATTGGTAACTGTCAGACGAAGGGAAATAAATAGTAGCCCGCCTGATGTGCGGGCTTTT
TTTTGGTGGTGGTTACCAGTGTCGCTTAGCTACCGTAGGTCCTCTTAGGCGGTCCGATTAGCGACATAGT
CATCAAT
Features (pLannotate 1.2.2; 6 found; start..end, strand, type, name):
    119..707     +  rep_origin     ori: high-copy-number ColE1/pMB1/pBR322/pUC origin of replication
   1405..1746    +  promoter       CaMV 35S promoter: strong constitutive promoter from cauliflower mosaic virus
   1775..5230    +  CDS            LwCas13a: Leptotrichia wadei CRISPR-Cas effector that acts as an RNA-guided RNAse (Abudayyeh et al., 2017) previously called C2c2
   5240..5488    +  terminator     HSP terminator: efficient transcription terminator from the Arabidopsis thaliana heat shock protein 18.2 gene (Nagaya et al., 2010)
   5569..5669    +  promoter       AmpR promoter: bla
   5670..6530    +  CDS            AmpR: β-lactamase; bla; confers resistance to ampicillin, carbenicillin, and related antibiotics
