[The description below was written by a language model from this plasmid's Addgene catalogue record and pLannotate feature annotations shown in this document.]
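Description:
pJJB296 is a plant expression plasmid built on the pMOD_A backbone that carries a single transcription unit for the RNA-targeting CRISPR effector LwaCas13a (formerly called C2c2). It is maintained in E. coli as a high-copy plasmid through a ColE1/pUC-type origin of replication and is selected with ampicillin via a β-lactamase gene driven by its native bla promoter. The catalogue lists the total size as about 6.6 kb, which agrees closely with the sequenced record.

The payload follows the arrangement given in the stated purpose: the cauliflower mosaic virus 35S promoter, a strong constitutive promoter widely used in plants, drives the Leptotrichia wadei Cas13a coding sequence, and transcription is ended by the terminator from the Arabidopsis thaliana heat shock protein 18.2 gene, an element known for efficient termination and good transgene expression. Cas13a is an RNA-guided RNase, so when paired with a suitable crRNA it cleaves target transcripts rather than DNA. The record lists the insert species as "dicot", which may indicate codon optimisation for dicot plants, though this is not spelled out. The feature table shows no annotated epitope tags, localisation signals, reporters or guide RNA cassette, so the crRNA would have to be provided from another component.

The depositor notes that this is a module A plasmid compatible with a modular plant genome engineering toolkit, meaning it is intended as the nuclease-bearing module to be combined with other modules into a final plant transformation vector. Part of it derives from a plasmid made by another laboratory. It was deposited in connection with work on RNA targeting by Cas13 and is suited to transcript knockdown studies in plant cells.
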