Addgene plasmid #107691: pJJB296
Purpose: 35SPromoter-LwaCas13a-HSPTerminator
Depositing lab: Daniel Voytas. Depositing organization: University of Minnesota. Publication: RNA targeting with CRISPR-Cas13. Abudayyeh OO, Gootenberg JS, Essletzbichler P, Han S, Joung J, Belanto JJ, Verdine V, Cox DBT, Kellner MJ, Regev A, Lander ES, Voytas DF, Ting AY, Zhang F. Nature. 2017 Oct 4. doi: 10.1038/nature24049. PubMed 28976959.
Backbone
  Vector backbone: pMOD_A
  Total vector size (bp): 6626
  Vector type: Plant Expression
Growth in bacteria
  Bacterial resistance: Ampicillin, 100 μg/mL
  Growth temperature: 37°C
  Growth strain: DH5alpha
  Copy number: High Copy
Gene/Insert
  Gene/Insert name: Cas13a (alt name: C2c2)
  Species: dicot
  Promoter: 35S
  Cloning method: Unknown
  Sequencing primers: 5′ gagagaacacgggggactccCGACATGGGATCCATGAAAGTGACCAAGG; 3′ CATGTTCGAGTACAAGGCCCTGGAATGAcgacgatatgaagatgaaga
Resource information
  A portion of this plasmid was derived from a plasmid made by: Feng Zhang at MIT
Terms and licenses: Academic/Nonprofit Terms; Industry Terms: Not Available to Industry
Depositor comments: This is a MOD_A plasmid compatible with the Cermek et al. toolkit. https://www.addgene.org/browse/article/28189956/
How to cite: pJJB296 was a gift from Daniel Voytas (Addgene plasmid # 107691 ; http://n2t.net/addgene:107691 ; RRID:Addgene_107691)
